Addgene plasmid #68901: pMM764
Purpose: IPTG-inducible CRISPRi vector targeting nonsense sequence (NS), constiutive NanoLuc, pNBU2 backbone, AmpR
Depositing lab: Timothy Lu & Christopher Voigt. Publication: Programming a Human Commensal Bacterium, Bacteroides thetaiotaomicron, to Sense and Respond to Stimuli in the Murine Gut Microbiota. Mimee M, Tucker AC, Voigt CA, Lu TK. Cell Syst. 2015 Jul 29;1(1):62-71. doi: 10.1016/j.cels.2015.06.001. PubMed 26918244.
Backbone
  Vector backbone: pNBU2
  Total vector size (bp): 11777
  Selectable markers: Erythromycin in Bacteroides
Growth in bacteria
  Bacterial resistance: Ampicillin, 100 μg/mL
  Growth temperature: 37°C
  Growth strain: Pir1
  Copy number: Low Copy
Gene/Insert 1
  Gene/Insert name: dCas9
  Insert size (bp): 4107
  Mutation: L51P
Gene/Insert 2
  Gene/Insert name: LacI
  Insert size (bp): 1092
Gene/Insert 3
  Gene/Insert name: sgRNA
  Insert size (bp): 102
Gene/Insert 4
  Gene/Insert name: NanoLuc
  Insert size (bp): 516
Terms and licenses: Academic/Nonprofit Terms; Industry Terms: Not Available to Industry
Depositor comments: Please note that the Addgene verified integrase sequence differs from the depositor's reference sequence but is a known variant (NCBI WP_004291332.1).
How to cite: pMM764 was a gift from Timothy Lu & Christopher Voigt (Addgene plasmid # 68901 ; http://n2t.net/addgene:68901 ; RRID:Addgene_68901)
