[The description below was written by a language model from this plasmid's Addgene catalogue record, the feature table of its GenBank file and pLannotate feature annotations shown in this document.]
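Description:
pMM764 is an IPTG-inducible CRISPR interference vector built on the pNBU2 backbone for use in Bacteroides, developed as part of a genetic toolkit for the human gut commensal Bacteroides thetaiotaomicron. It is a roughly 11.8 kb, low-copy plasmid that replicates in E. coli from the R6K γ origin. That origin depends on the pi initiator protein, so the plasmid is maintained in a pir-expressing strain. AmpR (β-lactamase) provides selection in E. coli. An incP oriT with an adjacent traJ fragment allows conjugative mobilisation into the recipient, where an erm-type rRNA methylase gene gives erythromycin selection. The depositor comments refer to an integrase carried on the vector, noting that the verified sequence is a known variant differing from the depositor's reference. This integrase was not picked up in the automated annotation and presumably lies in the unannotated region between lacI and the erythromycin marker.

The payload has four parts. A lacI gene supplies the lac repressor. Two lac operator fragments sit immediately upstream of the S. pyogenes dCas9 coding sequence (recorded with an L51P mutation), so dCas9 expression is repressed until IPTG is added. The specific promoters are not named in the record. Downstream of dCas9 is an sgRNA with the standard S. pyogenes scaffold, whose spacer is a nonsense sequence with no intended target. A NanoLuc luciferase, derived from the Oplophorus enzyme, is expressed constitutively from the opposite strand. With a non-targeting guide alongside the luminescent reporter, the plasmid most likely serves as the negative control for dCas9-mediated knockdown experiments. The two full-length sequence records differ by about 110 bp but carry identical annotated features. The GenBank record held for the plasmid covers only a 734 bp unannotated fragment.
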