Features (pLannotate 1.2.2; 11 found; start..end, strand, type, name):
    326..1408    +  CDS            lacI: lac repressor; lacI; The lac repressor binds to the lac operator to inhibit transcription in E. coli. This inhibition can be relieved by adding lactose or isopropyl-β-D-thiogalactopyranoside (IPTG).
   3467..4195    -  CDS            ermC': ERM_BACIU - Experimental evidence at protein level: Swiss-Prot protein existence level 1. This protein produces a dimethylation of the adenine residue at position 2085 in 23S rRNA, resulting in reduced affinity between ribosomes and macrolide-lincosamide-streptogramin B antibiotics. From Bacillus subtilis.
   4683..5543    +  CDS            AmpR: β-lactamase; bla; confers resistance to ampicillin, carbenicillin, and related antibiotics
   5596..5641    -  CDS            traJ (fragment): oriT-recognizing protein; traJ
   5674..5783    -  oriT           oriT: incP origin of transfer
   5954..6342    +  rep_origin     R6K γ ori: γ replication origin from E. coli plasmid R6K; requires the R6K initiator protein pi for replication
   6494..7015    -  CDS            LUCI_OPLGR (fragment): Experimental evidence at protein level: Swiss-Prot protein existence level 1. Catalytic subunit of oplophorus-luciferin 2-monooxygenase. Oxidoreductase that converts coelenterazine (the oplophorus luciferin) to coelenteramide under emission of blue light with a maximum at 454 nm. Is also active with bisdeoxycoelenterazine. From Oplophorus gracilirostris (Luminous shrimp).
   7271..7292    +  protein_bind   lac operator (fragment): The lac repressor binds to the lac operator to inhibit transcription in E. coli. This inhibition can be relieved by adding lactose or isopropyl-β-D-thiogalactopyranoside (IPTG). lac repressor encoded by lacI
   7305..7325    +  protein_bind   lac operator (fragment): The lac repressor binds to the lac operator to inhibit transcription in E. coli. This inhibition can be relieved by adding lactose or isopropyl-β-D-thiogalactopyranoside (IPTG). lac repressor encoded by lacI
   7368..11474   +  CDS            dCas9: catalytically dead mutant of the Cas9 endonuclease from the Streptococcus pyogenes Type II CRISPR/Cas system RNA-guided DNA-binding protein that lacks endonuclease activity due to the D10A mutation in the RuvC catalytic domain and the H840A mutation in the HNH catalytic domain
  11634..11709   +  misc_RNA       gRNA scaffold: guide RNA scaffold for the Streptococcus pyogenes CRISPR/Cas9 system
>Addgene plasmid #68901 | pMM764 | addgene full sequence | sequence record 477834 | Addgene Long Read Sequencing Result
ATAGCCTTGATCTGGAAGAAGCAATGAAAGCTGCTGTTAAGTCTCCGAATCAGGTATTGTTCCTGACAGG
TGTATTCCCATCCGGTAAACGCGGATACTTTGCAGTTGATCTGACTCAGGAATAAATTATAAATTAAGGT
AAGAAGATTGTAGGATAAGCTAATGAAATAGAAAAAGGATGCCGTCACACAACTTGTCGGCATTCTTTTT
TGTTTTATTAGTTGAAAATATAGTGAAAAAGTTGCCTAAATATGTATGTTAACAAATTATTTGTCGTAAC
TTTGCACTCCAAATCTGTTTTTAACATATGGCACTAGTGGTGAATGTGAAACCAGTAACGTTATACGATG
TCGCAGAGTATGCCGGTGTCTCTTATCAGACCGTTTCCCGCGTGGTGAACCAGGCCAGCCACGTTTCTGC
GAAAACGCGGGAAAAAGTGGAAGCGGCGATGGCGGAGCTGAATTACATTCCCAACCGCGTGGCACAACAA
CTGGCGGGCAAACAGTCGTTGCTGATTGGCGTTGCCACCTCCAGTCTGGCCCTGCACGCGCCGTCGCAAA
TTGTCGCGGCGATTAAATCTCGCGCCGATCAACTGGGTGCCAGCGTGGTGGTGTCGATGGTAGAACGAAG
CGGCGTCGAAGCCTGTAAAGCGGCGGTGCACAATCTTCTCGCGCAACGCGTCAGTGGGCTGATCATTAAC
TATCCGCTGGATGACCAGGATGCCATTGCTGTGGAAGCTGCCTGCACTAATGTTCCGGCGTTATTTCTTG
ATGTCTCTGACCAGACACCCATCAACAGTATTATTTTCTCCCATGAGGACGGTACGCGACTGGGCGTGGA
GCATCTGGTCGCATTGGGTCACCAGCAAATCGCGCTGTTAGCGGGCCCATTAAGTTCTGTCTCGGCGCGT
CTGCGTCTGGCTGGCTGGCATAAATATCTCACTCGCAATCAAATTCAGCCGATAGCGGAACGGGAAGGCG
ACTGGAGTGCCATGTCCGGTTTTCAACAAACCATGCAAATGCTGAATGAGGGCATCGTTCCCACTGCGAT
GCTGGTTGCCAACGATCAGATGGCGCTGGGCGCAATGCGCGCCATTACCGAGTCCGGGCTGCGCGTTGGT
GCGGATATCTCGGTAGTGGGATACGACGATACCGAGGACAGCTCATGTTATATCCCGCCGTTAACCACCA
TCAAACAGGATTTTCGCCTGCTGGGGCAAACCAGCGTGGACCGCTTGCTGCAACTCTCTCAGGGCCAGGC
GGTGAAGGGCAATCAGCTGTTGCCCGTCTCACTGGTGAAAAGAAAAACCACCCTGGCGCCCAATACGCAA
ACCGCCTCTCCCCGCGCGTTGGCCGATTCATTAATGCAGCTGGCACGACAGGTTTCCCGACTGGAAAGCG
GGCAGTGAGCTTTCCTCGGTACCAAATTCCAGAAAAGAGGCCTCCCGAAAGGGGGGCCTTTTTTCGTTTT
GGTCCTACTTGTGCCTGTTCTATTTCCGAACCGACCGCTTGTATGAATGCATCAAAATTCGTTTTCTCTA
CGTTGGATTCCTTGTTGCTCATATTGTGATGATAATTTCTACAAATATAGTCATTGGTAACTATCTATGA
AACTGTTTGATACTTTTATCAGTCCAGTAGTTTTACAAGGTCTTTCTTCATTTCTTCGTCAATATCCCTG
TATCGTCTGAAAGCTTTGCTTCCCTCCTTGTGTCCCGACAGTGCGGAAACAAGGTTCGGGTCTTTCACTT
TTTTATAGATATTGCCGATAAACGTACGTCTTGCCAGATGGCTGCTTGCCACTTCATAAATAGGTCGTTT
GATTTCGTTGTGCGTCAACGGGTCTAAGATTGTTACGATGCGGTCAACTCCAGCTAATTTGAATATCTTT
TTTATGGCATCATTGTACTTTTGCTCGGATATGAACGGCAACAGTTTTCCCTCATATTCTTTGTAGCGTT
CAAGGATTTCTTTCGCTTTGTCGTTAAGTGGAACACGTACCGTAACCGGATTCCCCTCTTTGGTTTTCTT
GGGAATATATTCTATGGCTTCATTGACCACATTTAGTTTGGTCATTCGGTACAGGTCGCTCACCCTGCAT
CCTATCAGTGTCTGAAATATGAATATATCCCTCTGTATTGCCAGTTGTGGGGTGGCAGAAAGGTCTGCAT
TAAAAATCCTGTCCCTTTCTTCGAGTGTTATATAATAAGGTGTACCATATGTACACTCCTCTATCGGAAA
CTTGTCGAAAGGTCTGTTTGTGGTGCGTTTGTTATCGAAGCACCACAGGAAGAATGTGCGTATTCTTGAA
AAACAGTCTATCAGCGTGTTTTTGCTTCTGGGCTGTGGTGTCCTCTTTTCGGGAATGGCTTCATAAATGC
TCGGGTAAAGTTCATAATACTGGTATTCGTTCTGAAAGAAATCCCACATATCCCGAAGCGTGTCAGGTGT
TACCAAATCCACATCAAGGATAAAGCCCTTTTGTCCTCTCTTTGTAGCCCTTACATATAGTTCATAACGC
AGTAAGGCTCTTTTGACAACCCGGAAATTTTTCTTTCGTACTTCCGACAAAGGGTGCTTGTTTAGAAATT
CATCGAATAGTTCTCCAATGGTAGGCTTGATAACCACTTCCTCCGGCAAAAAATATTTTTCAGGATGGTA
AAATTTATCAAGTGTTGTTTTTAGCCATTCTTTGTCTATTGCTTCCTTTTCTTGTTGATATACCTTCTCG
ATATAGGTTTTCAACTGGCGTATCTCTTCATTTATATGGGTACGCATTTCTTCATTGCAGACAGCTTTCG
TTTTTACACATTCGTCTTTATCATCCCATAGATTGGGATTGATGGCTAACTGAGTAGGAGCAACGGAGTC
TAACTGCCTTCCGTTTCTAAAACGGACATAGATTGTAGCCATGGATTCTGTATCATATCGTTTGGCTGCT
TTTTTAATGATAAAGGTTACTTTCATAGACTTTCAGGTTGAATTTTACTCTGCTGCAAATATAAATATTT
TCCCCAGCATTTTCCCCACATCTGCTAAATATTTTGCAATTCGATTAAACTTGGATTAAAATTTAATAGG
ATTATAACATATTGAAATACAGTGTAATTGTGGCGTTTTTCCGCATTTTTCTTTTTACCCACATTTTCCC
CACTTTAATTATTTCAAATGCGGGGTCTGGGTACAAGAAAGAAAGCTAAGTATTTGATAGTTCAATACTT
AGCTTTTTCTTTTGCTTGAATTTTCCCCACATTTTCCCCACACGTGCAAAAAATATAGCAGTAAGTCATT
ATTTCTTTTGGTTGAACGTAGAGAGTAGCGATATTAAAAGAATCCGATGAGAAAAGACAAATATTTATCT
ATCCATTCAGTTTGATTTCTCAGGACTTTACATCGTCCTGAAAGTATTTGTTGGTACCGAGGACGCGTAA
ACATTTACAGTTGCATGTGGCCTATTGTTTTTAGCCGTTAAATATTTTATAACTATTAAATAGCGATACA
AATTGTTCGAAACTAATATTGTTTATATCATATATTCTCGCATGTTTTAAAGCTTTATTAAATTGATTTT
TTGTAAACAGTTTTTCGTACTCTTTGTTAACCCATTTCATTACAAAAGTTTCATATTTTTTTCTCTCTTT
AAATGCCATTTTTGCTGGCTTTCTTTTTAATACAATTAATGTGCTATCCACTTTAGGTTTTGGATGGAAA
TAATACCTAGGAATTTTTGCTAATATAGAAATATCTACCTCTGCCATTAACAGCAATGCTAGTGATCTGT
TTGTATCTAATAACATTTTAGCAAAACCATATTCCACTATTAAATAACTTATTGTGGCTGAACTTTCAAA
AACAATTTTTCGAATTATATTTGTGCTTATGTTGTAAGGTATGCTGCCAAATATTTTATATGGATTGTGG
CTAGGAAATGTAAATTTCAGTATATCATCATTTACTATTTGATAGTTAGGATAATTTAAGAGCTTATTAC
GAGTTACCTCACATAATTTAGAATCAATTTCTATCGCCGTTACAAAATTACATCTCTTTACCAATCCAGC
AGTAAAATGACCTTTCCCTGCACCTATTTCAAAGATGTTATCTTTTTCATCTAAACTTATGCAATTCATT
ATTTTTTCTATGTGATATTTTGAAGTAATAAAATTTTGACTATCTTTTATATTTACTTTGTTCATTATAA
CCTCTCCTTAATTTATTGCATCTCTTTTCGAATATTTATGTTTTTTGAGAAAAGAACGTACTCATGGTTC
ATCCCGATATGCGTATCGGTCTGTATATCAGCAACTTTCTATGTGTTTCAACTACAATAGTCATCTATTC
TCATCTTTCTGAGTCCACCCCCTGCAAAGCCCCTCTTTACGACATAAAAATTCGGTCGGAAAAGGTATGC
AAAAGATGTTTCTCTCTTTAAGAGAAACTCTTCGGGATGCAAAAATATGAAAATAACTCCAATTCACCAA
ATTATATAGCGACTTTTTTACAAAATGCTAAAATTTGTTGATTTCCGTCAAGCAATTGTTGAGCAAAAAT
GTCTTTTACGATAAAATGATACCTCAATATCAACTGTTTAGCAAAACGATATTTCTCTTAAAGAGAGAAA
CACCTTTTTGTTCACCAATCCCCGACTTTTAATCCCGCGGCCATGATTGAAAAAGGAAGAGTATGAGTAT
TCAACATTTCCGTGTCGCCCTTATTCCCTTTTTTGCGGCATTTTGCCTTCCTGTTTTTGCTCACCCAGAA
ACGCTGGTGAAAGTAAAAGATGCTGAAGATCAGTTGGGTGCACGAGTGGGTTACATCGAACTGGATCTCA
ACAGCGGTAAGATCCTTGAGAGTTTTCGCCCCGAAGAACGTTTTCCAATGATGAGCACTTTTAAAGTTCT
GCTATGTGGCGCGGTATTATCCCGTATTGACGCCGGGCAAGAGCAACTCGGTCGCCGCATACACTATTCT
CAGAATGACTTGGTTGAGTACTCACCAGTCACAGAAAAGCATCTTACGGATGGCATGACAGTAAGAGAAT
TATGCAGTGCTGCCATAACCATGAGTGATAACACTGCGGCCAACTTACTTCTGACAACGATCGGAGGACC
GAAGGAGCTAACCGCTTTTTTGCACAACATGGGGGATCATGTAACTAGCCTTGATCGTTGGGAACCGGAG
CTGAATGAAGCCATACCAAACGACGAGCGTGACACCACGATGCCTGTAGCAATGGCAACAACGTTGCGCA
AACTATTAACTGGCGAACTACTTACTCTAGCTTCCCGGCAACAATTAATAGACTGGATGGAGGCGGATAA
AGTTGCAGGACCACTTCTGCGCTCGGCCCTTCCGGCTGGCTGGTTTATTGCTGATAAATCTGGAGCCGGT
GAGCGTGGGTCTCGCGGTATCATTGCAGCACTGGGGCCAGATGGTAAGCCCTCCCGTATCGTAGTTATCT
ACACGACGGGGAGTCAGGCAACTATGGATGAACGAAATAGACAGATCGCTGAGATAGGTGCCTCACTGAT
TAAGCATTGGTAACTGTCAGACCAAGTTTACTCATAACGCGTCAATTCGAGGGGGATCAATTCCGTGATA
GGTGGGCTGCCCTTCCTGGTTGGCTTGGTTTCATCAGCCATCCGCTTGCCCTCATCTGTTACGCCGGCGG
TAGCCGGCCAGCCTCGCAGAGCAGGATTCCCGTTGAGCACCGCCAGGTGCGAATAAGGGACAGTGAAGAA
GGAACACCCGCTCGCGGGTGGGCCTACTTCACCTATCCTGCCCGGCTGACGCCGTTGGATACACCAAGGA
AAGTCTACACGAACCCTTTGGCAAAATCCTGTATATCGTGCGAAAAAGGATGGATATACCGAAAAAATCG
CTATAATGACCCCGAAGCAGGGTTATGCAGCGGAAAACGGAATTGATCCGGCCACGATGCGTCCGGCGTA
GAGGATCTGAAGATCAGCAGTTCAACCTGTTGATAGTACGTACTAAGCTCTCATGTTTCACGTACTAAGC
TCTCATGTTTAACGTACTAAGCTCTCATGTTTAACGAACTAAACCCTCATGGCTAACGTACTAAGCTCTC
ATGGCTAACGTACTAAGCTCTCATGTTTCACGTACTAAGCTCTCATGTTTGAACAATAAAATTAATATAA
ATCAGCAACTTAAATAGCCTCTAAGGTTTTAAGTTTTATAAGAAAAAAAAGAATATATAAGGCTTTTAAA
GCTTTTAAGGTTTAACGGTTGTGGACAACAAGCCAGGGATGTAACGCACTGAGAAGCCCTTAGAGCCTCT
CAAAGCAATTTTGAGTGACACAGGAACACTTAACGGCTGACATGGGAATTCCCCTCCACCGCGGTGGGTT
CCATCACTGGAAGATAGGCAATTAGTAGAAGCAATTTGATTAGTAATCTAAAAGCACTCCGATAACGATT
AGAGTGCTTTTAGATTGTTTATCATTAATTATCAAAGCAAGTGCAGTTCATTATGCCAGGATGCGCTCGC
ACAGACGCCAACCCGTGACACCGTTGATGGTCACGCGGAACAGCAGGCTGCCGTCCGGGTTAATCAGACG
CTCGTCAATAATCTTATTGCCATTCCACAGGGTACCGGTGACGGTGATCTTTTTACCGTCAAAAACGGCA
ATGCCTTCATACGGACGGCCGAAATAGTCAATCATATTCGGGGTCACACCATCAATCACCAGCGTACCGT
AATGCAAGATAACCTTGAAGTGGTGATCGTCAACTGGGTAGACGACTTTAAAGATTTTCTCGATTTGACC
CATTTGGTCACCGCTCAGGCCTTCGTACGGGATGATCACATGAATATCAATTTTCAGACCGTTCTCGCCG
GACAGAACGATGCGCTGAATCGGCGTCACGCTCACACCCAGGTTCTGGAACAGAGAGCTTACGCCACCCT
GTTCCAGGACTTGATCCAAATTATAACCCGCGGTCTGACGCCAATCGCCAACAAAATCTTCCAGAGTAAA
AACCATTTTATTCTTTTACCTTAATTCCGCAACACTATTATAAAATATTTTTTTTAAGTACCTGAGCAAC
AAAAAGTTGCTCAGGATTTTGCCATGTCAGAGGATTCACTTAACTTAGTGTTGCAAAAAATAATCAAACA
AAACCTCATCAGGCATGGCAAAAATACAAATAAAATCCGAGAAGCTCACTCCTTAGCACGTGGCCAGCAT
CTTAGCGTCGGTGGTTACAAAGAAAATTCGACAAACTGTTATTTTTCTATCTATTTATTTGAATTGTGAG
CGGATAACAATTACCTTTGTCGGCAATTGTGAGCGGATAACAATTAAATAAAGATATTCTCGTCAAACAA
ATATAAATAATATAAACATGGATAAGAAATACTCAATAGGCTTAGCTATCGGCACAAATAGCGTCGGATG
GGCGGTGATCACTGATGAATATAAGGTTCCGTCTAAAAAGTTCAAGGTTCTGGGAAATACAGACCGCCAC
AGTATCAAAAAAAATCTTATAGGGGCTCCTTTATTTGACAGTGGAGAGACAGCGGAAGCGACTCGTCTCA
AACGGACAGCTCGTAGAAGGTATACACGTCGGAAGAATCGTATTTGTTATCTACAGGAGATTTTTTCAAA
TGAGATGGCGAAAGTAGATGATAGTTTCTTTCATCGACTTGAAGAGTCTTTTTTGGTGGAAGAAGACAAG
AAGCATGAACGTCATCCTATTTTTGGAAATATAGTAGATGAAGTTGCTTATCATGAGAAATATCCAACTA
TCTATCATCTGCGAAAAAAATTGGTAGATTCTACTGATAAAGCGGATTTGCGCTTAATCTATTTGGCCTT
AGCGCATATGATTAAGTTTCGTGGTCATTTTTTGATTGAGGGAGATTTAAATCCTGATAATAGTGATGTG
GACAAACTATTTATCCAGTTGGTACAAACCTACAATCAATTATTTGAAGAAAACCCTATTAACGCAAGTG
GAGTAGATGCTAAAGCGATTCTTTCTGCACGATTGAGTAAATCAAGACGATTAGAAAATCTCATTGCTCA
GCTCCCCGGTGAGAAGAAAAATGGCTTATTTGGGAATCTCATTGCTTTGTCATTGGGTTTGACCCCTAAT
TTTAAATCAAATTTTGATTTGGCAGAAGATGCTAAATTACAGCTTTCAAAAGATACTTACGATGATGATT
TAGATAATTTATTGGCGCAAATTGGAGATCAATATGCTGATTTGTTTTTGGCAGCTAAGAATTTATCAGA
TGCTATTTTACTTTCAGATATCCTAAGAGTAAATACTGAAATAACTAAGGCTCCCCTATCAGCTTCAATG
ATTAAACGCTACGATGAACATCATCAAGACTTGACTCTTTTAAAAGCTTTAGTTCGACAACAACTTCCAG
AAAAGTATAAAGAAATCTTTTTTGATCAATCAAAAAACGGATATGCAGGTTATATTGATGGGGGAGCTAG
CCAAGAAGAATTTTATAAATTTATCAAACCAATTTTAGAAAAAATGGATGGTACTGAGGAATTATTGGTG
AAACTAAATCGTGAAGATTTGCTGCGCAAGCAACGGACCTTTGACAACGGCTCTATTCCCCATCAAATTC
ACTTGGGTGAGCTGCATGCTATTTTGAGAAGACAAGAAGACTTTTATCCATTTTTAAAAGACAATCGTGA
GAAGATTGAAAAAATCTTGACTTTTCGAATTCCTTATTATGTTGGTCCATTGGCGCGTGGCAATAGTCGT
TTTGCATGGATGACTCGGAAGTCTGAAGAAACAATTACCCCATGGAATTTTGAAGAAGTTGTCGATAAAG
GTGCTTCAGCTCAATCATTTATTGAACGCATGACAAACTTTGATAAAAATCTTCCAAATGAAAAAGTACT
ACCAAAACATAGTTTGCTTTATGAGTATTTTACGGTTTATAACGAATTGACAAAGGTCAAATATGTTACT
GAAGGAATGCGAAAACCAGCATTTCTTTCAGGTGAACAGAAGAAAGCCATTGTTGATTTACTCTTCAAAA
CAAATCGAAAAGTAACCGTTAAGCAATTAAAAGAAGATTATTTCAAAAAAATAGAATGTTTTGATAGTGT
TGAAATTTCAGGAGTTGAAGATAGATTTAATGCTTCATTAGGTACCTACCATGATTTGCTAAAAATTATT
AAAGATAAAGATTTTTTGGATAATGAAGAAAATGAAGATATCTTAGAGGATATTGTTTTAACATTGACCT
TATTTGAAGATAGGGAGATGATTGAGGAAAGACTTAAAACATATGCTCACCTCTTTGATGATAAGGTGAT
GAAACAGCTTAAACGTCGCCGTTATACTGGTTGGGGACGTTTGTCTCGAAAATTGATTAATGGTATTAGG
GATAAGCAATCTGGCAAAACAATATTAGATTTTTTGAAATCAGATGGTTTTGCCAATCGCAATTTTATGC
AGCTGATCCATGATGATAGTTTGACATTTAAAGAAGACATTCAAAAAGCACAAGTGTCTGGACAAGGCGA
TAGTTTACATGAACATATTGCAAATTTAGCTGGTAGCCCTGCTATTAAAAAAGGTATTTTACAGACTGTA
AAAGTTGTTGATGAATTGGTCAAAGTAATGGGGCGGCATAAGCCAGAAAATATCGTTATTGAAATGGCAC
GTGAAAATCAGACAACTCAAAAGGGCCAGAAAAATTCGCGAGAGCGTATGAAACGAATCGAAGAAGGTAT
CAAAGAATTAGGAAGTCAGATTCTTAAAGAGCATCCTGTTGAAAATACTCAATTGCAAAATGAAAAGCTC
TATCTCTATTATCTCCAAAATGGAAGAGACATGTATGTGGACCAAGAATTAGATATTAATCGTTTAAGTG
ATTATGATGTCGATGCCATTGTTCCACAAAGTTTCCTTAAAGACGATTCAATAGACAATAAGGTCTTAAC
GCGTTCTGATAAAAATCGTGGTAAATCGGATAACGTTCCAAGTGAAGAAGTAGTCAAAAAGATGAAAAAC
TATTGGAGACAACTTCTAAACGCCAAGTTAATCACTCAACGTAAGTTTGATAATTTAACGAAAGCTGAAC
GTGGTGGTTTGAGTGAACTTGATAAAGCTGGTTTTATCAAACGCCAATTGGTTGAAACTCGCCAAATCAC
TAAGCATGTGGCACAAATTTTGGATAGTCGCATGAATACTAAATACGATGAAAATGATAAACTTATTCGA
GAGGTTAAAGTGATTACCTTAAAATCTAAATTAGTTTCTGACTTCCGAAAAGATTTCCAATTCTATAAAG
TACGTGAGATTAACAATTACCATCATGCCCATGATGCGTATCTAAATGCCGTCGTTGGAACTGCTTTGAT
TAAGAAATATCCAAAACTTGAATCGGAGTTTGTCTATGGTGATTATAAAGTTTATGATGTTCGTAAAATG
ATTGCTAAGTCTGAGCAAGAAATAGGCAAAGCAACCGCAAAATATTTCTTTTACTCTAATATCATGAACT
TCTTCAAAACAGAAATTACACTTGCAAATGGAGAGATTCGCAAACGCCCTCTAATCGAAACTAATGGGGA
AACTGGAGAAATTGTCTGGGATAAAGGGCGAGATTTTGCCACAGTGCGCAAAGTATTGTCCATGCCCCAA
GTCAATATTGTCAAGAAAACAGAAGTACAGACAGGCGAATTCTCCAAGGAGTCAATTTTACCAAAAAGAA
ATTCGGACAAGCTTATTGCTCGTAAAAAAGACTGGGATCCAAAAAAATATGGTGGTTTTGATAGTCCAAC
GGTAGCTTATTCAGTCCTAGTGGTTGCTAAGGTGGAAAAAGGGAAATCGAAGAAGTTAAAATCCGTTAAA
GAGTTACTAGGGATCACAATTATGGAAAGAAGTTCCTTTGAAAAAAATCCGATTGACTTTTTAGAAGCTA
AAGGATATAAGGAAGTTAAAAAAGACTTAATCATTAAACTACCTAAATATAGTCTTTTTGAGTTAGAAAA
CGGTCGTAAACGGATGCTGGCTAGTGCCGGAGAATTACAAAAAGGAAATGAGCTGGCTCTGCCAAGCAAA
TATGTGAATTTTTTATATTTAGCTAGTCATTATGAAAAGTTGAAGGGTAGTCCAGAAGATAACGAACAAA
AACAATTGTTTGTGGAGCAGCATAAGCATTATTTAGATGAGATTATTGAGCAAATCAGTGAATTTTCTAA
GCGTGTTATTTTAGCAGATGCCAATTTAGATAAAGTTCTTAGTGCATATAACAAACATAGAGACAAACCA
ATACGTGAACAAGCAGAAAATATTATTCATTTATTTACGTTGACGAATCTTGGAGCTCCCGCTGCTTTTA
AATATTTTGATACAACAATTGATCGTAAACGATATACGTCTACAAAAGAAGTTTTAGATGCCACTCTTAT
CCATCAATCCATCACTGGTCTTTATGAAACACGCATTGATTTGAGTCAGCTAGGAGGTGACTGAATTAAT
GCGGCTGCAATTTTTTTGGGCGGGGCCGCCCAAAAAAATCCTAGCACCCTGCAGCAGTACTGCTTGACCA
TAAGAACAAAAAAACTTCCGATAAAGTTTGGAAGATAAAGCTAAAAGTTCTTATCTTTGCAGTCTGGAAT
GAATTGGCCTATGGTTTTAGAGCTAGAAATAGCAAGTTAAAATAAGGCTAGTCCGTTATCAACTTGAAAA
AGTGGCACCGAGTCGGTGCTTTTTTTCTAGATGATGATTAAGGATCTTGCGTACAATTTGACGATCGTTT
CACAGCATTTGTGCATTGGCTGCAACA
