Features (pLannotate 1.2.2; 11 found; start..end, strand, type, name):
    326..1408    +  CDS            lacI: lac repressor; lacI; The lac repressor binds to the lac operator to inhibit transcription in E. coli. This inhibition can be relieved by adding lactose or isopropyl-β-D-thiogalactopyranoside (IPTG).
   3355..4083    -  CDS            ermC': ERM_BACIU - Experimental evidence at protein level: Swiss-Prot protein existence level 1. This protein produces a dimethylation of the adenine residue at position 2085 in 23S rRNA, resulting in reduced affinity between ribosomes and macrolide-lincosamide-streptogramin B antibiotics. From Bacillus subtilis.
   4571..5431    +  CDS            AmpR: β-lactamase; bla; confers resistance to ampicillin, carbenicillin, and related antibiotics
   5484..5529    -  CDS            traJ (fragment): oriT-recognizing protein; traJ
   5562..5671    -  oriT           oriT: incP origin of transfer
   5842..6230    +  rep_origin     R6K γ ori: γ replication origin from E. coli plasmid R6K; requires the R6K initiator protein pi for replication
   6382..6903    -  CDS            LUCI_OPLGR (fragment): Experimental evidence at protein level: Swiss-Prot protein existence level 1. Catalytic subunit of oplophorus-luciferin 2-monooxygenase. Oxidoreductase that converts coelenterazine (the oplophorus luciferin) to coelenteramide under emission of blue light with a maximum at 454 nm. Is also active with bisdeoxycoelenterazine. From Oplophorus gracilirostris (Luminous shrimp).
   7159..7180    +  protein_bind   lac operator (fragment): The lac repressor binds to the lac operator to inhibit transcription in E. coli. This inhibition can be relieved by adding lactose or isopropyl-β-D-thiogalactopyranoside (IPTG). lac repressor encoded by lacI
   7193..7213    +  protein_bind   lac operator (fragment): The lac repressor binds to the lac operator to inhibit transcription in E. coli. This inhibition can be relieved by adding lactose or isopropyl-β-D-thiogalactopyranoside (IPTG). lac repressor encoded by lacI
   7256..11362   +  CDS            dCas9: catalytically dead mutant of the Cas9 endonuclease from the Streptococcus pyogenes Type II CRISPR/Cas system RNA-guided DNA-binding protein that lacks endonuclease activity due to the D10A mutation in the RuvC catalytic domain and the H840A mutation in the HNH catalytic domain
  11522..11597   +  misc_RNA       gRNA scaffold: guide RNA scaffold for the Streptococcus pyogenes CRISPR/Cas9 system
>Addgene plasmid #68901 | pMM764 | analyzer sequence | sequence record 121388
TCAGCCTTGATCTGGAAGAAGCAATGAAAGCTGCTGTTAAGTCTCCGAATCAGGTATTGTTCCTGACAGG
TGTATTCCCATCCGGTAAACGCGGATACTTTGCAGTTGATCTGACTCAGGAATAAATTATAAATTAAGGT
AAGAAGATTGTAGGATAAGCTAATGAAATAGAAAAAGGATGCCGTCACACAACTTGTCGGCATTCTTTTT
TGTTTTATTAGTTGAAAATATAGTGAAAAAGTTGCCTAAATATGTATGTTAACAAATTATTTGTCGTAAC
TTTGCACTCCAAATCTGTTTTTAACATATGGCACTAGTGGTGAATGTGAAACCAGTAACGTTATACGATG
TCGCAGAGTATGCCGGTGTCTCTTATCAGACCGTTTCCCGCGTGGTGAACCAGGCCAGCCACGTTTCTGC
GAAAACGCGGGAAAAAGTGGAAGCGGCGATGGCGGAGCTGAATTACATTCCCAACCGCGTGGCACAACAA
CTGGCGGGCAAACAGTCGTTGCTGATTGGCGTTGCCACCTCCAGTCTGGCCCTGCACGCGCCGTCGCAAA
TTGTCGCGGCGATTAAATCTCGCGCCGATCAACTGGGTGCCAGCGTGGTGGTGTCGATGGTAGAACGAAG
CGGCGTCGAAGCCTGTAAAGCGGCGGTGCACAATCTTCTCGCGCAACGCGTCAGTGGGCTGATCATTAAC
TATCCGCTGGATGACCAGGATGCCATTGCTGTGGAAGCTGCCTGCACTAATGTTCCGGCGTTATTTCTTG
ATGTCTCTGACCAGACACCCATCAACAGTATTATTTTCTCCCATGAGGACGGTACGCGACTGGGCGTGGA
GCATCTGGTCGCATTGGGTCACCAGCAAATCGCGCTGTTAGCGGGCCCATTAAGTTCTGTCTCGGCGCGT
CTGCGTCTGGCTGGCTGGCATAAATATCTCACTCGCAATCAAATTCAGCCGATAGCGGAACGGGAAGGCG
ACTGGAGTGCCATGTCCGGTTTTCAACAAACCATGCAAATGCTGAATGAGGGCATCGTTCCCACTGCGAT
GCTGGTTGCCAACGATCAGATGGCGCTGGGCGCAATGCGCGCCATTACCGAGTCCGGGCTGCGCGTTGGT
GCGGATATCTCGGTAGTGGGATACGACGATACCGAGGACAGCTCATGTTATATCCCGCCGTTAACCACCA
TCAAACAGGATTTTCGCCTGCTGGGGCAAACCAGCGTGGACCGCTTGCTGCAACTCTCTCAGGGCCAGGC
GGTGAAGGGCAATCAGCTGTTGCCCGTCTCACTGGTGAAAAGAAAAACCACCCTGGCGCCCAATACGCAA
ACCGCCTCTCCCCGCGCGTTGGCCGATTCATTAATGCAGCTGGCACGACAGGTTTCCCGACTGGAAAGCG
GGCAGTGAGCTTTCCTCGGTACCAAATTCCAGAAAAGAGGCCTCCCGAAAGGGGGGCCTTTTTTCGTTTT
GGTCCTACTTGTGCCTGTTCTATTTCCGAACCGACCGCTTGTATGAATCCATCAAAATTCGTTTTCTCTA
TGTTGGATTCCTTGTTGCTCATATTGTGATGATAATTTCTACAAATATAGTCATTGGTAACTATCTATGA
AACTGTTTGATACTTTTATAGTTGATTAAACTTGTTCATGGCATTTGCCTTAATATCATCCGCTATGTCA
ATGTAGGGTTTCATAGCTTTGTAGTCGCTGTGTCCCGTCCATTTCATGACCACCTGTGCCGGGATTCCGA
GAGCCAGCGCATTGCAGATGAATGTCCTTCTTCCTGCATGGGTACTGAGCAAAGCGTATTTGGGTGTGAC
TTCATCAATACGTTCATTTCCCTTGTAGTAGGTTTCCCGTACAGGCTCGTTGATTTCTGCCAGTTCGCCC
AGCTCTTTCAGGTAATCGTTCATCTTCTGGTTGCTGATGACGGGCAGAGCCATGTAATTCTCGAAATGGA
TGTCCTTGTATTTGTCCAGTATGGCTTTGCTGTATTTGTTCAGTTCAATCGTCAGGCTGTCGGCAGTCTT
GACTGTGGTTATTTCGATGTGGTCGGACTTCACATCGCTTCTTTTCAGATTGCGAACATCCGAATACCGC
AAACTCGTAAAGCAGCAGAACAGGAAAACATCACGCACACGTTCCAGGTATTGCTTATCCTTGGGTATCT
GGTAGTCTTTCAGCTTGTTCAGTTCATCCCAAGTCAGGAAGATTACTTTTTTCGAGGTGGTTTTCAGTTT
CGGTTTGAACGTATCGTATGCAATGTTCTGATGATGTCCTTTCTTGAAGCTCCAGCGCAGGAACCATTTG
AGGAATCCCATTTGCTTGCCGATGGTGCTGTTTCTCATATCCTTGGTGTCACGCAGGAAGTTGACGTATT
CGTTCAATCCAAACTCGTTGAAATAGTTGAACGTTGCATCCTCCTTGAACTCTTTGAGGTGGTTCCTCAC
TGCTGCAAATTTTTCATAGGTGGATGCCGTCCAGTTATTCTGGTTACCGCACTCTTTTACAAACTCATCG
AACACCTCCCAAAAGCTGACAGGGGCTTCTTCCGGCTGTTCTTCGCTGGTGTCTTTCATTCTCATGTTGA
AAGCTTCCTTCAACTGTTGGGTCGTTGGCATGACCTCCTGCACCTCAAATTCCTTGAAAATATTCTGGAT
TTCGGCATAGTATTTCAGCAAGTCCGTATTGATTTCGGCTGCACTTTGCTTTAGCTTGTTGGTACATCCG
CTCTTTACCCGCTGCTTATCTGCATCCCATTTGGCTACGTCAATCCGGTAGCCCGTTGTAAACTCGATGC
GTTGGCTGGCAAAGATGACACGCATACGGATGGGTACGTTCTCTACGATTGGCACACCGTTCTTTTTCCG
GCTCTCCAATGCAAAAATGATGTTGCGCTTGATATTCATAATTGGGTGCGTTTGAAATTCTACACCCAAA
TATACACCCAATTATTGAGATAGCAAAAGACATTTAGAAACATTTACTTTTACTCTATATTGTAATTTAC
ACTTGATTATCAGTCGTTTGCAGTCTTATGATATTCTGTGAAAGTATAAGTTCGAGAGCCTGTCTCTCCG
CAAAAAACGCTGAAAATCAGCAGATTGCAAAACAAACACCCTGTTTTACACCCAAGAATGTAAAGTCGGC
TGTTTTTGTTTTATTTAAGATAATACAACCACTACATAATAAAAGAGTAGCGATATTAAAAGAATCCGAT
GAGAAAAGACTAATATTTATCTATCCATTCAGTTTGATTTTTCAGGACTTTACATCGTCCTGAAAGTATT
TGTTGGTACCGGTACCGAGGACGCGTAAACATTTACAGTTGCATGTGGCCTATTGTTTTTAGCCGTTAAA
TATTTTATAACTATTAAATAGCGATACAAATTGTTCGAAACTAATATTGTTTATATCATATATTCTCGCA
TGTTTTAAAGCTTTATTAAATTGATTTTTTGTAAACAGTTTTTCGTACTCTTTGTTAACCCATTTCATTA
CAAAAGTTTCATATTTTTTTCTCTCTTTAAATGCCATTTTTGCTGGCTTTCTTTTTAATACAATTAATGT
GCTATCCACTTTAGGTTTTGGATGGAAATAATACCTAGGAATTTTTGCTAATATAGAAATATCTACCTCT
GCCATTAACAGCAATGCTAGTGATCTGTTTGTATCTAATAACATTTTAGCAAAACCATATTCCACTATTA
AATAACTTATTGTGGCTGAACTTTCAAAAACAATTTTTCGAATTATATTTGTGCTTATGTTGTAAGGTAT
GCTGCCAAATATTTTATATGGATTGTGGCTAGGAAATGTAAATTTCAGTATATCATCATTTACTATTTGA
TAGTTAGGATAATTTAAGAGCTTATTACGAGTTACCTCACATAATTTAGAATCAATTTCTATCGCCGTTA
CAAAATTACATCTCTTTACCAATCCAGCAGTAAAATGACCTTTCCCTGCACCTATTTCAAAGATGTTATC
TTTTTCATCTAAACTTATGCAATTCATTATTTTTTCTATGTGATATTTTGAAGTAATAAAATTTTGACTA
TCTTTTATATTTACTTTGTTCATTATAACCTCTCCTTAATTTATTGCATCTCTTTTCGAATATTTATGTT
TTTTGAGAAAAGAACGTACTCATGGTTCATCCCGATATGCGTATCGGTCTGTATATCAGCAACTTTCTAT
GTGTTTCAACTACAATAGTCATCTATTCTCATCTTTCTGAGTCCACCCCCTGCAAAGCCCCTCTTTACGA
CATAAAAATTCGGTCGGAAAAGGTATGCAAAAGATGTTTCTCTCTTTAAGAGAAACTCTTCGGGATGCAA
AAATATGAAAATAACTCCAATTCACCAAATTATATAGCGACTTTTTTACAAAATGCTAAAATTTGTTGAT
TTCCGTCAAGCAATTGTTGAGCAAAAATGTCTTTTACGATAAAATGATACCTCAATATCAACTGTTTAGC
AAAACGATATTTCTCTTAAAGAGAGAAACACCTTTTTGTTCACCAATCCCCGACTTTTAATCCCGCGGCC
ATGATTGAAAAAGGAAGAGTATGAGTATTCAACATTTCCGTGTCGCCCTTATTCCCTTTTTTGCGGCATT
TTGCCTTCCTGTTTTTGCTCACCCAGAAACGCTGGTGAAAGTAAAAGATGCTGAAGATCAGTTGGGTGCA
CGAGTGGGTTACATCGAACTGGATCTCAACAGCGGTAAGATCCTTGAGAGTTTTCGCCCCGAAGAACGTT
TTCCAATGATGAGCACTTTTAAAGTTCTGCTATGTGGCGCGGTATTATCCCGTATTGACGCCGGGCAAGA
GCAACTCGGTCGCCGCATACACTATTCTCAGAATGACTTGGTTGAGTACTCACCAGTCACAGAAAAGCAT
CTTACGGATGGCATGACAGTAAGAGAATTATGCAGTGCTGCCATAACCATGAGTGATAACACTGCGGCCA
ACTTACTTCTGACAACGATCGGAGGACCGAAGGAGCTAACCGCTTTTTTGCACAACATGGGGGATCATGT
AACTCGCCTTGATCGTTGGGAACCGGAGCTGAATGAAGCCATACCAAACGACGAGCGTGACACCACGATG
CCTGTAGCAATGGCAACAACGTTGCGCAAACTATTAACTGGCGAACTACTTACTCTAGCTTCCCGGCAAC
AATTAATAGACTGGATGGAGGCGGATAAAGTTGCAGGACCACTTCTGCGCTCGGCCCTTCCGGCTGGCTG
GTTTATTGCTGATAAATCTGGAGCCGGTGAGCGTGGGTCTCGCGGTATCATTGCAGCACTGGGGCCAGAT
GGTAAGCCCTCCCGTATCGTAGTTATCTACACGACGGGGAGTCAGGCAACTATGGATGAACGAAATAGAC
AGATCGCTGAGATAGGTGCCTCACTGATTAAGCATTGGTAACTGTCAGACCAAGTTTACTCATAACGCGT
CAATTCGAGGGGGATCAATTCCGTGATAGGTGGGCTGCCCTTCCTGGTTGGCTTGGTTTCATCAGCCATC
CGCTTGCCCTCATCTGTTACGCCGGCGGTAGCCGGCCAGCCTCGCAGAGCAGGATTCCCGTTGAGCACCG
CCAGGTGCGAATAAGGGACAGTGAAGAAGGAACACCCGCTCGCGGGTGGGCCTACTTCACCTATCCTGCC
CGGCTGACGCCGTTGGATACACCAAGGAAAGTCTACACGAACCCTTTGGCAAAATCCTGTATATCGTGCG
AAAAAGGATGGATATACCGAAAAAATCGCTATAATGACCCCGAAGCAGGGTTATGCAGCGGAAAACGGAA
TTGATCCGGCCACGATGCGTCCGGCGTAGAGGATCTGAAGATCAGCAGTTCAACCTGTTGATAGTACGTA
CTAAGCTCTCATGTTTCACGTACTAAGCTCTCATGTTTAACGTACTAAGCTCTCATGTTTAACGAACTAA
ACCCTCATGGCTAACGTACTAAGCTCTCATGGCTAACGTACTAAGCTCTCATGTTTCACGTACTAAGCTC
TCATGTTTGAACAATAAAATTAATATAAATCAGCAACTTAAATAGCCTCTAAGGTTTTAAGTTTTATAAG
AAAAAAAAGAATATATAAGGCTTTTAAAGCTTTTAAGGTTTAACGGTTGTGGACAACAAGCCAGGGATGT
AACGCACTGAGAAGCCCTTAGAGCCTCTCAAAGCAATTTTGAGTGACACAGGAACACTTAACGGCTGACA
TGGGAATTCCCCTCCACCGCGGTGGGTTCCATCACTGGAAGATAGGCAATTAGTAGAAGCAATTTGATTA
GTAATCTAAAAGCACTCCGATAACGATTAGAGTGCTTTTAGATTGTTTATCATTAATTATCAAAGCAAGT
GCAGTTCATTATGCCAGGATGCGCTCGCACAGACGCCAACCCGTGACACCGTTGATGGTCACGCGGAACA
GCAGGCTGCCGTCCGGGTTAATCAGACGCTCGTCAATAATCTTATTGCCATTCCACAGGGTACCGGTGAC
GGTGATCTTTTTACCGTCAAAAACGGCAATGCCTTCATACGGACGGCCGAAATAGTCAATCATATTCGGG
GTCACACCATCAATCACCAGCGTACCGTAATGCAAGATAACCTTGAAGTGGTGATCGTCAACTGGGTAGA
CGACTTTAAAGATTTTCTCGATTTGACCCATTTGGTCACCGCTCAGGCCTTCGTACGGGATGATCACATG
AATATCAATTTTCAGACCGTTCTCGCCGGACAGAACGATGCGCTGAATCGGCGTCACGCTCACACCCAGG
TTCTGGAACAGAGAGCTTACGCCACCCTGTTCCAGGACTTGATCCAAATTATAACCCGCGGTCTGACGCC
AATCGCCAACAAAATCTTCCAGAGTAAAAACCATTTTATTCTTTTACCTTAATTCCGCAACACTATTATA
AAATATTTTTTTTAAGTACCTGAGCAACAAAAAGTTGCTCAGGATTTTGCCATGTCAGAGGATTCACTTA
ACTTAGTGTTGCAAAAAATAATCAAACAAAACCTCATCAGGCATGGCAAAAATACAAATAAAATCCGAGA
AGCTCACTCCTTAGCACGTGGCCAGCATCTTAGCGTCGGTGGTTACAAAGAAAATTCGACAAACTGTTAT
TTTTCTATCTATTTATTTGAATTGTGAGCGGATAACAATTACCTTTGTCGGCAATTGTGAGCGGATAACA
ATTAAATAAAGATATTCTCGTCAAACAAATATAAATAATATAAACATGGATAAGAAATACTCAATAGGCT
TAGCTATCGGCACAAATAGCGTCGGATGGGCGGTGATCACTGATGAATATAAGGTTCCGTCTAAAAAGTT
CAAGGTTCTGGGAAATACAGACCGCCACAGTATCAAAAAAAATCTTATAGGGGCTCTTTTATTTGACAGT
GGAGAGACAGCGGAAGCGACTCGTCTCAAACGGACAGCTCGTAGAAGGTATACACGTCGGAAGAATCGTA
TTTGTTATCTACAGGAGATTTTTTCAAATGAGATGGCGAAAGTAGATGATAGTTTCTTTCATCGACTTGA
AGAGTCTTTTTTGGTGGAAGAAGACAAGAAGCATGAACGTCATCCTATTTTTGGAAATATAGTAGATGAA
GTTGCTTATCATGAGAAATATCCAACTATCTATCATCTGCGAAAAAAATTGGTAGATTCTACTGATAAAG
CGGATTTGCGCTTAATCTATTTGGCCTTAGCGCATATGATTAAGTTTCGTGGTCATTTTTTGATTGAGGG
AGATTTAAATCCTGATAATAGTGATGTGGACAAACTATTTATCCAGTTGGTACAAACCTACAATCAATTA
TTTGAAGAAAACCCTATTAACGCAAGTGGAGTAGATGCTAAAGCGATTCTTTCTGCACGATTGAGTAAAT
CAAGACGATTAGAAAATCTCATTGCTCAGCTCCCCGGTGAGAAGAAAAATGGCTTATTTGGGAATCTCAT
TGCTTTGTCATTGGGTTTGACCCCTAATTTTAAATCAAATTTTGATTTGGCAGAAGATGCTAAATTACAG
CTTTCAAAAGATACTTACGATGATGATTTAGATAATTTATTGGCGCAAATTGGAGATCAATATGCTGATT
TGTTTTTGGCAGCTAAGAATTTATCAGATGCTATTTTACTTTCAGATATCCTAAGAGTAAATACTGAAAT
AACTAAGGCTCCCCTATCAGCTTCAATGATTAAACGCTACGATGAACATCATCAAGACTTGACTCTTTTA
AAAGCTTTAGTTCGACAACAACTTCCAGAAAAGTATAAAGAAATCTTTTTTGATCAATCAAAAAACGGAT
ATGCAGGTTATATTGATGGGGGAGCTAGCCAAGAAGAATTTTATAAATTTATCAAACCAATTTTAGAAAA
AATGGATGGTACTGAGGAATTATTGGTGAAACTAAATCGTGAAGATTTGCTGCGCAAGCAACGGACCTTT
GACAACGGCTCTATTCCCCATCAAATTCACTTGGGTGAGCTGCATGCTATTTTGAGAAGACAAGAAGACT
TTTATCCATTTTTAAAAGACAATCGTGAGAAGATTGAAAAAATCTTGACTTTTCGAATTCCTTATTATGT
TGGTCCATTGGCGCGTGGCAATAGTCGTTTTGCATGGATGACTCGGAAGTCTGAAGAAACAATTACCCCA
TGGAATTTTGAAGAAGTTGTCGATAAAGGTGCTTCAGCTCAATCATTTATTGAACGCATGACAAACTTTG
ATAAAAATCTTCCAAATGAAAAAGTACTACCAAAACATAGTTTGCTTTATGAGTATTTTACGGTTTATAA
CGAATTGACAAAGGTCAAATATGTTACTGAAGGAATGCGAAAACCAGCATTTCTTTCAGGTGAACAGAAG
AAAGCCATTGTTGATTTACTCTTCAAAACAAATCGAAAAGTAACCGTTAAGCAATTAAAAGAAGATTATT
TCAAAAAAATAGAATGTTTTGATAGTGTTGAAATTTCAGGAGTTGAAGATAGATTTAATGCTTCATTAGG
TACCTACCATGATTTGCTAAAAATTATTAAAGATAAAGATTTTTTGGATAATGAAGAAAATGAAGATATC
TTAGAGGATATTGTTTTAACATTGACCTTATTTGAAGATAGGGAGATGATTGAGGAAAGACTTAAAACAT
ATGCTCACCTCTTTGATGATAAGGTGATGAAACAGCTTAAACGTCGCCGTTATACTGGTTGGGGACGTTT
GTCTCGAAAATTGATTAATGGTATTAGGGATAAGCAATCTGGCAAAACAATATTAGATTTTTTGAAATCA
GATGGTTTTGCCAATCGCAATTTTATGCAGCTGATCCATGATGATAGTTTGACATTTAAAGAAGACATTC
AAAAAGCACAAGTGTCTGGACAAGGCGATAGTTTACATGAACATATTGCAAATTTAGCTGGTAGCCCTGC
TATTAAAAAAGGTATTTTACAGACTGTAAAAGTTGTTGATGAATTGGTCAAAGTAATGGGGCGGCATAAG
CCAGAAAATATCGTTATTGAAATGGCACGTGAAAATCAGACAACTCAAAAGGGCCAGAAAAATTCGCGAG
AGCGTATGAAACGAATCGAAGAAGGTATCAAAGAATTAGGAAGTCAGATTCTTAAAGAGCATCCTGTTGA
AAATACTCAATTGCAAAATGAAAAGCTCTATCTCTATTATCTCCAAAATGGAAGAGACATGTATGTGGAC
CAAGAATTAGATATTAATCGTTTAAGTGATTATGATGTCGATGCCATTGTTCCACAAAGTTTCCTTAAAG
ACGATTCAATAGACAATAAGGTCTTAACGCGTTCTGATAAAAATCGTGGTAAATCGGATAACGTTCCAAG
TGAAGAAGTAGTCAAAAAGATGAAAAACTATTGGAGACAACTTCTAAACGCCAAGTTAATCACTCAACGT
AAGTTTGATAATTTAACGAAAGCTGAACGTGGAGGTTTGAGTGAACTTGATAAAGCTGGTTTTATCAAAC
GCCAATTGGTTGAAACTCGCCAAATCACTAAGCATGTGGCACAAATTTTGGATAGTCGCATGAATACTAA
ATACGATGAAAATGATAAACTTATTCGAGAGGTTAAAGTGATTACCTTAAAATCTAAATTAGTTTCTGAC
TTCCGAAAAGATTTCCAATTCTATAAAGTACGTGAGATTAACAATTACCATCATGCCCATGATGCGTATC
TAAATGCCGTCGTTGGAACTGCTTTGATTAAGAAATATCCAAAACTTGAATCGGAGTTTGTCTATGGTGA
TTATAAAGTTTATGATGTTCGTAAAATGATTGCTAAGTCTGAGCAAGAAATAGGCAAAGCAACCGCAAAA
TATTTCTTTTACTCTAATATCATGAACTTCTTCAAAACAGAAATTACACTTGCAAATGGAGAGATTCGCA
AACGCCCTCTAATCGAAACTAATGGGGAAACTGGAGAAATTGTCTGGGATAAAGGGCGAGATTTTGCCAC
AGTGCGCAAAGTATTGTCCATGCCCCAAGTCAATATTGTCAAGAAAACAGAAGTACAGACAGGCGGATTC
TCCAAGGAGTCAATTTTACCAAAAAGAAATTCGGACAAGCTTATTGCTCGTAAAAAAGACTGGGATCCAA
AAAAATATGGTGGTTTTGATAGTCCAACGGTAGCTTATTCAGTCCTAGTGGTTGCTAAGGTGGAAAAAGG
GAAATCGAAGAAGTTAAAATCCGTTAAAGAGTTACTAGGGATCACAATTATGGAAAGAAGTTCCTTTGAA
AAAAATCCGATTGACTTTTTAGAAGCTAAAGGATATAAGGAAGTTAAAAAAGACTTAATCATTAAACTAC
CTAAATATAGTCTTTTTGAGTTAGAAAACGGTCGTAAACGGATGCTGGCTAGTGCCGGAGAATTACAAAA
AGGAAATGAGCTGGCTCTGCCAAGCAAATATGTGAATTTTTTATATTTAGCTAGTCATTATGAAAAGTTG
AAGGGTAGTCCAGAAGATAACGAACAAAAACAATTGTTTGTGGAGCAGCATAAGCATTATTTAGATGAGA
TTATTGAGCAAATCAGTGAATTTTCTAAGCGTGTTATTTTAGCAGATGCCAATTTAGATAAAGTTCTTAG
TGCATATAACAAACATAGAGACAAACCAATACGTGAACAAGCAGAAAATATTATTCATTTATTTACGTTG
ACGAATCTTGGAGCTCCCGCTGCTTTTAAATATTTTGATACAACAATTGATCGTAAACGATATACGTCTA
CAAAAGAAGTTTTAGATGCCACTCTTATCCATCAATCCATCACTGGTCTTTATGAAACACGCATTGATTT
GAGTCAGCTAGGAGGTGACTGAATTAATGCGGCTGCAATTTTTTTGGGCGGGGCCGCCCAAAAAAATCCT
AGCACCCTGCAGCAGTACTGCTTGACCATAAGAACAAAAAAACTTCCGATAAAGTTTGGAAGATAAAGCT
AAAAGTTCTTATCTTTGCAGTCTGGAATGAATTGGCCTATGGTTTTAGAGCTAGAAATAGCAAGTTAAAA
TAAGGCTAGTCCGTTATCAACTTGAAAAAGTGGCACCGAGTCGGTGCTTTTTTTCTAGATGATGATTAAG
GATCTTGCGTACAATTTGACGATCGTTTCACAGCATTTGTGCATTGGCTGCAACAA
