LOCUS       Exported 734 bp ds-DNA linear SYN 24-MAY-2021
DEFINITION  IPTG-inducible CRISPRi vector targeting nonsense sequence (NS),
            constiutive NanoLuc, pNBU2 backbone, AmpR.
ACCESSION   .
VERSION     .
KEYWORDS    pMM764
SOURCE      synthetic DNA construct
  ORGANISM  synthetic DNA construct
REFERENCE   1 (bases 1 to 734)
  AUTHORS   Mimee M, Tucker AC, Voigt CA, Lu TK
  TITLE     Programming a Human Commensal Bacterium, Bacteroides
            thetaiotaomicron, to Sense and Respond to Stimuli in the Murine Gut
            Microbiota.
  JOURNAL   Cell Syst. 2015 Jul 29;1(1):62-71. doi: 10.1016/j.cels.2015.06.001.
  PUBMED    26918244
REFERENCE   2 (bases 1 to 734)
  AUTHORS   .
  TITLE     Direct Submission
  JOURNAL   Exported May 24, 2021 from SnapGene Server 1.1.58
            http://www.snapgene.com
FEATURES             Location/Qualifiers
     source          1..734
                     /organism="synthetic DNA construct"
                     /mol_type="other DNA"
ORIGIN
        1 ttttgagtga cacaggaaca cttaacggct gacatgggaa ttcccctcca ccgcggtggg
       61 ttccatcact ggaagatagg caattagtag aagcaatttg attagtaatc taaaagcact
      121 ccgataacga ttagagtgct tttagattgt ttatcattaa ttatcaaagc aagtgcagtt
      181 cattatgcca ggatgcgctc gcacagacgc caacccgtga caccgttgat ggtcacgcgg
      241 aacagcaggc tgccgtccgg gttaatcaga cgctcgtcaa taatcttatt gccattccac
      301 agggtaccgg tgacggtgat ctttttaccg tcaaaaacgg caatgccttc atacggacgg
      361 ccgaaatagt caatcatatt cggggtcaca ccatcaatca ccagcgtacc gtaatgcaag
      421 ataaccttga agtggtgatc gtcaactggg tagacgactt taaagatttt ctcgatttga
      481 cccatttggt caccgctcag gccttcgtac gggatgatca catgaatatc aattttcaga
      541 ccgttctcgc cggacagaac gatgcgctga atcggcgtca cgctcacacc caggttctgg
      601 aacagagagc ttacgccacc ctgttccagg acttgatcca aattataacc cgcggtctga
      661 cgccaatcgc caacaaaatc ttccagagta aaaaccattt tattctttta ccttaattcc
      721 gcaacactat tata
//
