>Addgene plasmid #68901 | pMM764 | addgene partial sequence | sequence record 126280 | StrepPyoCas9-5UTR-F 5'-CGGTGCCACTTTTTCAAGTTG-3'
AAACCATAGGCCAATTCATTCCAGACTGCAAAGATAAGAACTTTTAGCTTTATCTTCCAAACTTTATCGG
AAGTTTTTTTGTTCTTATGGTCAAGCAGTACTGCTGCAGGGTGCTAGGATTTTTTTGGGCGGCCCCGCCC
AAAAAAATTGCAGCCGCATTAATTCAGTCACCTCCTAGCTGACTCAAATCAATGCGTGTTTCATAAAGAC
CAGTGATGGATTGATGGATAAGAGTGGCATCTAAAACTTCTTTTGTAGACGTATATCGTTTACGATCAAT
TGTTGTATCAAAATATTTAAAAGCAGCGGGAGCTCCAAGATTCGTCAACGTAAATAAATGAATAATATTT
TCTGCTTGTTCACGTATTGGTTTGTCTCTATGTTTGTTATATGCACTAAGAACTTTATCTAAATTGGCAT
CTGCTAAAATAACACGCTTAGAAAATTCACTGATTTGCTCAATAATCTCATCTAAATAATGCTTATGCTG
CTCCACAAACAATTGTTTTTGTTCGTTATCTTCTGGACTACCCTTCAACTTTTCATAATGACTAGCTAAA
TATAAAAAATTCACATATTTGCTTGGCAGAGCCAGCTCATTTCCTTTTTGTAATTCTCCGGCACTAGCCA
GCATCCGTTTACGACCGTTTTCTAACTCAAAAAGACTATATTTAGGTAGTTTAATGATTAAGTCTTTTTT
AACTTCCTTATATCCTTTAGCTTCTAAAAAGTCAATCGGAT
