>Addgene plasmid #68901 | pMM764 | addgene partial sequence | sequence record 126281 | dCas9-R1 5'-TTTCAACCAATTGGCGTTTG-3'
CTTTCGTTAAATTATCAAACTTACGTTGAGTGATTAACTTGGCGTTTAGAAGTTGTCTCCAATAGTTTTT
CATCTTTTTGACTACTTCTTCACTTGGAACGTTATCCGATTTACCACGATTTTTATCAGAACGCGTTAAG
ACCTTATTGTCTATTGAATCGTCTTTAAGGAAACTTTGTGGAACAATGGCATCGACATCATAATCACTTA
AACGATTAATATCTAATTCTTGGTCCACATACATGTCTCTTCCATTTTGGAGATAATAGAGATAGAGCTT
TTCATTTTGCAATTGAGTATTTTCAACAGGATGCTCTTTAAGAATCTGACTTCCTAATTCTTTGATACCT
TCTTCGATTCGTTTCATACGCTCTCGCGAATTTTTCTGGCCCTTTTGAGTTGTCTGATTTTCACGTGCCA
TTTCAATAACGATATTTTCTGGCTTATGCCGCCCCATTACTTTGACCAATTCATCAACAACTTTTACAGT
CTGTAAAATACCTTTTTTAATAGCAGGGCTACCAGCTAAATTTGCAATATGTTCATGTAAACTATCGCCT
TGTCCAGACACTTGTGCTTTTTGAATGTCTTCTTTAAATGTCAAACTATCATCATGGATCAGCTGCATAA
AATTGCGATTGGCAAAACCATCTGATTTCAAAAAATCTAATATTGTTTTGCCAGATTGCTTATCCCTAAT
ACCATTAATCAATTTTCGAGACAAACGTCCCCAACCAGTATAACGGCGACGTTTAAGCTGTTTCATCACC
TTATCATC
